>Addgene plasmid #152128 | pGBW-m4133249 | addgene full sequence | sequence record 342382 | Addgene NGS Result
ACTGCTGATCGAGTGTAGCCAGATCTAGTAATCAATTACGGGGTCATTAGTTCATAGCCCATATATGGAG
TTCCGCGTTACATAACTTACGGTAAATGGCCCGCCTGGCTGACCGCCCAACGACCCCCGCCCATTGACGT
CAATAATGACGTATGTTCCCATAGTAACGCCAATAGGGACTTTCCATTGACGTCAATGGGTGGAGTATTT
ACGGTAAACTGCCCACTTGGCAGTACATCAAGTGTATCATATGCCAAGTACGCCCCCTATTGACGTCAAT
GACGGTAAATGGCCCGCCTGGCATTATGCCCAGTACATGACCTTATGGGACTTTCCTACTTGGCAGTACA
TCTACGTATTAGTCATCGCTATTACCATGCTGATGCGGTTTTGGCAGTACATCAATGGGCGTGGATAGCG
GTTTGACTCACGGGGATTTCCAAGTCTCCACCCCATTGACGTCAATGGGAGTTTGTTTTGGCACCAAAAT
CAACGGGACTTTCCAAAATGTCGTAACAACTCCGCCCCATTGACGCAAATGGGCGGTAGGCGTGTACGGT
GGGAGGTCTATATAAGCAGAGCTGGTTTAGTGAACCGTCAGATCAGATCTTTGTCGATCCTACCATCCAC
TCGACACACCCGCCAGCGGCCGCCACCATGAAATTCTTAGTGTTTCTTGGGATCATTACAACGGTCGCAG
CTTTTCATCAGGAATGCAGCCTACAATCGTGTACCCAGCACCAGCCGTACGTTGTGGACGATCCTTGCCC
CATCCACTTCTATTCTAAGTGGTACATACGGGTAGGCGCGAGGAAGAGTGCACCACTCATTGAGTTGTGT
GTGGACGAGGCCGGTTCAAAATCCCCAATCCAGTATATAGATATTGGAAATTACACTGTCTCCTGTCTGC
CCTTCACCATCAACTGCCAAGAACCTAAGCTGGGAAGCCTCGTTGTGAGATGCTCTTTTTATGAGGATTT
TCTTGAATACCACGACGTCCGTGTGGTTCTGGACTTCATTGAAAACCTTTACTTTCAGTCGCACCATCAC
CATCACCATTAAGCTAGCTTGACTGACTGAGATACAGCGTACCTTCAGCTCACAGACATGATAAGATACA
TTGATGAGTTTGGACAAACCACAACTAGAATGCAGTGAAAAAAATGCTTTATTTGTGAAATTTGTGATGC
TATTGCTTTATTTGTAACCATTATAAGCTGCAATAAACAAGTTAACAACAACAATTGCATTCATTTTATG
TTTCAGGTTCAGGGGGAGGTGTGGGAGGTTTTTTAAAGCAAGTAAAACCTCTACAAATGTGGTATTGGCC
CATCTCTATCGGTATCGTAGCATAACCCCTTGGGGCCTCTAAACGGGTCTTGAGGGGTTTTTTGTGCCCC
TCGGGCCGGATTGCTATCTACCGGCATTGGCGCAGAAAAAAATGCCTGATGCGACGCTGCGCGTCTTATA
CTCCCACATATGCCAGATTCAGCAACGGATACGGCTTCCCCAACTTGCCCACTTCCATACGTGTCCTCCT
TACCAGAAATTTATCCTTAAGGTCGTCAGCTATCCTGCAGGCGATCTCTCGATTTCGATCAAGACATTCC
TTTAATGGTCTTTTCTGGACACCACTAGGGGTCAGAAGTAGTTCATCAAACTTTCTTCCCTCCCTAATCT
CATTGGTTACCTTGGGCTATCGAAACTTAATTAACCAGTCAAGTCAGCTACTTGGCGAGATCGACTTGTC
TGGGTTTCGACTACGCTCAGAATTGCGTCAGTCAAGTTCGATCTGGTCCTTGCTATTGCACCCGTTCTCC
GATTACGAGTTTCATTTAAATCATGTGAGCAAAAGGCCAGCAAAAGGCCAGGAACCGTAAAAAGGCCGCG
TTGCTGGCGTTTTTCCATAGGCTCCGCCCCCCTGACGAGCATCACAAAAATCGACGCTCAAGTCAGAGGT
GGCGAAACCCGACAGGACTATAAAGATACCAGGCGTTTCCCCCTGGAAGCTCCCTCGTGCGCTCTCCTGT
TCCGACCCTGCCGCTTACCGGATACCTGTCCGCCTTTCTCCCTTCGGGAAGCGTGGCGCTTTCTCATAGC
TCACGCTGTAGGTATCTCAGTTCGGTGTAGGTCGTTCGCTCCAAGCTGGGCTGTGTGCACGAACCCCCCG
TTCAGCCCGACCGCTGCGCCTTATCCGGTAACTATCGTCTTGAGTCCAACCCGGTAAGACACGACTTATC
GCCACTGGCAGCAGCCACTGGTAACAGGATTAGCAGAGCGAGGTATGTAGGCGGTGCTACAGAGTTCTTG
AAGTGGTGGCCTAACTACGGCTACACTAGAAGAACAGTATTTGGTATCTGCGCTCTGCTGAAGCCAGTTA
CCTTCGGAAAAAGAGTTGGTAGCTCTTGATCCGGCAAACAAACCACCGCTGGTAGCGGTGGTTTTTTTGT
TTGCAAGCAGCAGATTACGCGCAGAAAAAAAGGATCTCAAGAAGATCCTTTGATCTTTTCTACGGGGTCT
GACGCTCAGTGGAACGAAAACTCACGTTAAGGGATTTTGGTCATGAGATTATCAAAAAGGATCTTCACCT
AGATCCTTTTAAATTAAAAATGAAGTTTTAAATCAATCTAAAGTATATATGAGTAAACTTGGTCTGACAG
TTACCAATGCTTAATCAGTGAGGCACCTATCTCAGCGATCTGTCTATTTCGTTCATCCATAGTTGCATTT
AAATTTCCGAACTCTCCAAGGCCCTCGTCGGAAAATCTTCAAACCTTTCGTCCGATCCATCTTGCAGGCT
ACCTCTCGAACGAACTATCGCAAGTCTCTTGGCCGGCCTTGCGCCTTGGCTATTGCTTGGCAGCGCCTAT
CGCCAGGTATTACTCCAATCCCGAATATCCGAGATCGGGATCACCCGAGAGAAGTTCAACCTACATCCTC
AATCCCGATCTATCCGAGATCCGAGGAATATCGAAATCGGGGCGCGCCTGGTGTACCGAGAACGATCCTC
TCAGTGCGAGTCTCGACGATCCATATCGTTGCTTGGCAGTCAGCCAGTCGGAATCCAGCTTGGGACCCAG
GAAGTCCAATCGTCAGATATTGTACTCAAGCCTGGTCACGGCAGCGTACCGATCTGTTTAAACCTAGATA
TTGATAGTCTGATCGGTCAACGTATAATCGAGTCCTAGCTTTTGCAAACATCTATCAAGAGACAGGATCA
GCAGGAGGCTTTCGCATGAGTATTCAACATTTCCGTGTCGCCCTTATTCCCTTTTTTGCGGCATTTTGCC
TTCCTGTTTTTGCTCACCCAGAAACGCTGGTGAAAGTAAAAGATGCTGAAGATCAGTTGGGTGCGCGAGT
GGGTTACATCGAACTGGATCTCAACAGCGGTAAGATCCTTGAGAGTTTTCGCCCCGAAGAACGCTTTCCA
ATGATGAGCACTTTTAAAGTTCTGCTATGTGGCGCGGTATTATCCCGTATTGACGCCGGGCAAGAGCAAC
TCGGTCGCCGCATACACTATTCTCAGAATGACTTGGTTGAGTATTCACCAGTCACAGAAAAGCATCTTAC
GGATGGCATGACAGTAAGAGAATTATGCAGTGCTGCCATAACCATGAGTGATAACACTGCGGCCAACTTA
CTTCTGACAACGATTGGAGGACCGAAGGAGCTAACCGCTTTTTTGCACAACATGGGGGATCATGTAACTC
GCCTTGATCGTTGGGAACCGGAGCTGAATGAAGCCATACCAAACGACGAGCGTGACACCACGATGCCTGT
AGCAATGGCAACAACCTTGCGTAAACTATTAACTGGCGAACTACTTACTCTAGCTTCCCGGCAACAGTTG
ATAGACTGGATGGAGGCGGATAAAGTTGCAGGACCACTTCTGCGCTCGGCCCTTCCGGCTGGCTGGTTTA
TTGCTGATAAATCTGGAGCCGGTGAGCGTGGGTCTCGCGGTATCATTGCAGCACTGGGGCCAGATGGTAA
GCCCTCCCGTATCGTAGTTATCTACACGACGGGGAGTCAGGCAACTATGGATGAACGAAATAGACAGATC
GCTGAGATAGGTGCCTCACTGATTAAGCATTGGTAACCGATTCTAGGTGCATTGGCGCAGAAAAAAATGC
CTGATGCGACGCTGCGCGTCTTATACTCCCACATATGCCAGATTCAGCAACGGATACGGCTTCCCCAACT
TGCCCACTTCCATACGTGTCCTCCTTACCAGAAATTTATCCTTAAGATCCCGAATCGTTTAAACTCGACT
CTGGCTCTATCGAATCTCCGTCGTTTCGAGCTTACGCGAACAGCCGTGGCGCTCATTTGCTCGTCGGGCA
TCGAATCTCGTCAGCTATCGTCAGCTTACCTTTTTGGCAGCGATCGCGGCTCCCGACATCTTGGACCATT
AGCTCCACAGGTATCTTCTTCCCTCTAGTGGTCATAACAGCAGCTTCAGCTACCTCTCAATTCAAAAAAC
CCCTCAAGACCCGTTTAGAGGCCCCAAGGGGTTATGCTATCAATCGTTGCGTTACACACACAAAAAACCA
ACACACATCCATCTTCGATGGATAGCGATTTTATTATCTA
Features (pLannotate 1.2.2; 17 found; start..end, strand, type, name):
     76..379     +  enhancer       CMV enhancer: human cytomegalovirus immediate early enhancer
    452..469     -  promoter       CMV promoter (fragment): human cytomegalovirus (CMV) immediate early promoter
    532..583     +  promoter       CMVd2 promoter: truncated human cytomegalovirus (CMV) immediate early promoter that yields moderately reduced expression relative to the full-length promoter
    658..1020    +  CDS            NS8_SARS2: Experimental evidence at protein level: Swiss-Prot protein existence level 1. Plays a role in modulating host immune response (PubMed:31986261). Binds to IL17RA receptor, leading to IL17 pathway activation and an increased secretion of pro-inflammatory factors. Contributes to cytokine storm during COVID-19 infection. From Severe acute respiratory syndrome coronavirus 2 (2019-nCoV) (SARS-CoV-2).
   1042..1059    +  CDS            6xHis: 6xHis affinity tag
   1112..1233    -  polyA_signal   SV40 poly(A) signal: SV40 polyadenylation signal
   1256..1325    -  CDS            large T antigen (fragment): large T antigen from SV40 (simian virus 40)
   1348..1394    +  terminator     T7 terminator: transcription terminator for bacteriophage T7 RNA polymerase
   1424..1560    +  terminator     rrnG terminator: transcription terminator from the E. coli ribosomal RNA rrnG operon (Albrechtsen et al., 1991)
   1605..1676    +  misc_feature   3' β-globin insulator: insulator downstream of the human β-globin locus (Farrell et al., 2002)
   1902..2490    -  rep_origin     ori: high-copy-number ColE1/pMB1/pBR322/pUC origin of replication
   2662..2726    -  CDS            bla(M) (fragment): β-lactamase lacking the signal sequence; bla(M); allows cytosolic expression of β-lactamase
   3236..4096    +  CDS            AmpR: β-lactamase; bla; confers resistance to ampicillin, carbenicillin, and related antibiotics
   4109..4245    +  terminator     rrnG terminator: transcription terminator from the E. coli ribosomal RNA rrnG operon (Albrechtsen et al., 1991)
   4397..4468    +  misc_feature   5' β-globin insulator: insulator upstream of the human β-globin locus (Farrell et al., 2002)
   4473..4519    -  terminator     T7 terminator: transcription terminator for bacteriophage T7 RNA polymerase
   4537..4585    -  polyA_signal   poly(A) signal: synthetic polyadenylation signal
