[The description below was written by a language model from this plasmid's Addgene catalogue record and pLannotate feature annotations shown in this document.]
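Description:
pGBW-m4133249 is a mammalian expression plasmid built on the pTwist_CMV_6 backbone that carries the wild-type ORF8 coding sequence of SARS-CoV-2. It is maintained in E. coli as a high-copy plasmid through a ColE1/pUC-type origin of replication and is selected with ampicillin via a full-length β-lactamase (AmpR) gene. The sequenced record is about 4.6 kb. No mammalian selection marker or eukaryotic origin is annotated, which suggests it is intended for transient transfection.

Expression is driven by the human cytomegalovirus immediate-early enhancer and promoter. The annotation tool resolves the promoter region only as the enhancer plus short or truncated promoter matches, while the catalogue simply lists the promoter as CMV. The ORF8 open reading frame is annotated as a match to the SARS-CoV-2 NS8 accessory protein, which is implicated in modulating host immune responses. It is followed in frame by a C-terminal 6xHis tag supplied by the backbone. The catalogue describes this tag as cleavable by TEV protease. The TEV site itself is not separately annotated, but it would fit in the short gap between the ORF and the His tag. Transcripts are terminated by an SV40 polyadenylation signal.

The expression and bacterial modules are flanked by insulating elements: T7 and rrnG transcription terminators, 5' and 3' β-globin insulator fragments, and a synthetic poly(A) signal upstream of the CMV enhancer. These limit read-through between units. The construct is suited to producing His-tagged ORF8 in mammalian cells for affinity purification, tag removal, and functional or interaction studies of this viral protein.
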