Addgene plasmid #152128: pGBW-m4133249
Purpose: Mammalian expression plasmid for SARS-CoV-2 ORF8 protein
Depositing lab: Ginkgo Bioworks & Benjie Chen. Depositing organization: Ginkgo Bioworks.
Backbone
  Vector backbone: pTwist_CMV_6
  Backbone size w/o insert (bp): 4180
  Vector type: Mammalian Expression
Growth in bacteria
  Bacterial resistance: Ampicillin, 100 μg/mL
  Growth temperature: 37°C
  Growth strain: DH5alpha
  Copy number: High Copy
Gene/Insert
  Gene/Insert name: SARS-CoV-2 ORF8 protein
  Species: Severe acute respiratory syndrome coronavirus 2
  Insert size (bp): 359
  Mutation: wt
  Entrez Gene: ORF8 (a.k.a. GU280_gp09)
  Promoter: CMV
  Tag / fusion protein: Cleavable TEV;6xHis-003 (C terminal on backbone)
  Cloning method: Unknown
Resource information
  A portion of this plasmid was derived from a plasmid made by: GinkgoBioworks
Depositor comments: NCBI reference sequence: YP_009724396.1
How to cite: pGBW-m4133249 was a gift from Ginkgo Bioworks & Benjie Chen (Addgene plasmid # 152128 ; http://n2t.net/addgene:152128 ; RRID:Addgene_152128)
